>Addgene plasmid #123582 | pMK-N. tabacum atpB/accD | addgene full sequence | sequence record 248062 | Addgene NGS Result
CTAAATTGTAAGCGTTAATATTTTGTTAAAATTCGCGTTAAATTTTTGTTAAATCAGCTCATTTTTTAAC
CAATAGGCCGAAATCGGCAAAATCCCTTATAAATCAAAAGAATAGACCGAGATAGGGTTGAGTGGCCGCT
ACAGGGCGCTCCCATTCGCCATTCAGGCTGCGCAACTGTTGGGAAGGGCGTTTCGGTGCGGGCCTCTTCG
CTATTACGCCAGCTGGCGAAAGGGGGATGTGCTGCAAGGCGATTAAGTTGGGTAACGCCAGGGTTTTCCC
AGTCACGACGTTGTAAAACGACGGCCAGTGAGCGCGACGTAATACGACTCACTATAGGGCGAATTGAAGG
AAGGCCGTCAAGGCCGCATCACTATCTCGACCTTGAACTACCAGAGCGTTATAAATATTCGGCATCTTGC
CCGGGGGAAAGGCTACATCTAGTACCGGACCGATGATTTGGACGACACGCCCCGGGTTTTTTTTTTCAAG
CGTGGAAACCCCAGAACCAGAAGTAGTAGGATTGATTCTCATAATAATAAAATAAATAAATATGTCGAAA
TGTTTTTGCAAAAATTATCGAGTTCAAAATAAATGTCCGCTAGCACGTCGATCGGTTAATTCAATAAAAT
GGGAATTAGCACTCGATTTCGTTGGCACCATGCAATTGAACCGATTCAATTGTTTACTTATTCACTGAGA
CTGAGTGAATTTGCAAGCCCACCCAACCTATTTTAATTTTAAAATCTCAAGTGGATGAATCAGAATCTTG
AGAAAGTCTTTCATTTGTCTATCATTATAGACAATCCCATCCATATTATCTATTCTATGGAGTTCGAACC
TGAACTTTATTTTCTATTTCTATTACGATTCATTATTTGTATCTAATTGGCTCCTCTTCTTATTTATTTT
TGATTTCAATTTCAGCATATCGATTTATGCCTAGCCTATTCTTTTCTTTGTGTTTTTCTTTCTTTTTTAT
ACCTTTCATAGATTCATAGAGGAGTTCCGTATATTTTCACATCTAGGATTTACATATACAACATATACCA
CTGTCAAGGGGGAAGTTCTTATTATTTAGGTTAGTCAGGTATTTCCATTTCAAAAAAAAAAAAAGTAAAA
AAGAAAAATTGGGTTGCGCTATATATATGAAAGAGTATACAATAATGATGTATTTGGCAAATCAAATACC
ATGGTCTAATAATCAAACATTCTGATTAGTTGATAATATTAGTATTAGTTGGAAATTTTGTGAAAGATTC
CTGTGAAAAGTTTCATTAACACGGAGTTCGTGTCGAGTAGACCTTGTTGTTGTGAGAGTTCTTAATTCAT
GAGTTGTAGGGAGGGATTTGAATTCGTTTAAACTGCCTTGTCTTCATGGTGAGCAAGGGCGAGGAGCTGT
TCACCGGGGTGGTGCCCATCCTGGTCGAGCTGGACGGCGACGTAAACGGCCACAAGTTCAGCGTGTCCGG
CGAGGGCGAGGGCGATGCCACCTACGGCAAGCTGACCCTGAAGTTCATCTGCACCACCGGCAAGCTGCCC
GTGCCCTGGCCCACCCTCGTGACCACCTTGACCTACGGCGTGCAGTGCTTCGCCCGCTACCCCGACCACA
TGAAGCAGCACGACTTCTTCAAGTCCGCCATGCCCGAAGGCTACGTCCAGGAGCGCACCATCTTCTTCAA
GGACGACGGCAACTACAAGACCCGCGCCGAGGTGAAGTTCGAGGGCGACACCCTGGTGAACCGCATCGAG
CTGAAGGGCATCGACTTCAAGGAGGACGGCAACATCCTGGGGCACAAGCTGGAGTACAACTACAACAGCC
ACAAGGTCTATATCACCGCCGACAAGCAGAAGAACGGCATCAAGGTGAACTTCAAGACCCGCCACAACAT
CGAGGACGGCAGCGTGCAGCTCGCCGACCACTACCAGCAGAACACCCCCATCGGCGACGGCCCCGTGCTG
CTGCCCGACAACCACTACCTGAGCACCCAGTCCAAGCTGAGCAAAGACCCCAACGAGAAGCGCGATCACA
TGGTCCTGCTGGAGTTCGTGACCGCCGCCGGGATCACTCTCGGCATGGACGAGCTGTACAAGTAAGAAGA
CAAGGGAGTTTAAACAAGCTTAAACAGTAGACATTAGCAGATAAATTAGCAGGAAATAAAGAAGGATAAG
GAGAAAGAACTCAAGTAATTATCCTTCGTTCTCTTAATTGAATTGCAATTAAACTCGGCCCAATCTTTTA
CTAAAAGGATTGAGCCGAATACAACAAAGATTCTATTGCATATATTTTGACTAAGTATATACTTACCTAG
ATATACAAGATTTGAAATACAAAATCTAGAAAACTAAATCAAAATCTAAGACTCAAATCTTTCTATTGTT
GTCTTGGATCCACAATTAATCCTACGGATCCTTAGGATTGGTATATTCTTTTCTATCCTGTAGTTTGTAG
TTTCCCTGAATCAAGCCAAGTATCACACCTCTTTCTACCCATCCTGTATATTGTCCCCTTTGTTCCGTGT
TGAAATAGAACCTTAATTTATTACTTATTTTTTTATTAAATTTTAGATTTGTTAGTGATTAGATATTAGT
ATTAGACGAGATTTTACGAAACAATTATTTTTTTATTTCTTTATAGGAGAGGACAAATCTCTTTTTTCGA
TGCGAATTTGACACGACATAGGAGAAGCCGCCCTTTATTAAAAATTATATTATTTTAAATAATATAAAGG
GGGTTCCAACATATTAATATATAGTGAAGTGTTCCCCCAGATTCAGAACTTTTTTTCAATACTCACAATC
CTTATTAGTTAATAATCCTAGTGATTGGATTTCTATGCTTAGTCTGATAGGAAATAAGATATTCAAATAA
ATAATTTTATAGCGAATGACTATTCATCTATTGTATTTTCATGCAAATAGGGGGCAAGAAAACTCTATGG
AAAGATGGTGGTTTAATTCGATGTTGTTTAAGAAGGAGTTCGAACGCAGGTGTGGGCTAAATAAATCAAT
GGGCAGTCTTGGTCCTATTGAAAATACCAATGAAGATCCAAATCGAAAAGTGAAAAACATTCATAGTTGG
AGGAATCGTGACAATTCTAGTTGCAGTAATGTTGATTATTTCTGGGCCTCATGGGCCTTCCTTTCACTGC
CCGCTTTCCAGTCGGGAAACCTGTCGTGCCAGCTGCATTAACATGGTCATAGCTGTTTCCTTGCGTATTG
GGCGCTCTCCGCTTCCTCGCTCACTGACTCGCTGCGCTCGGTCGTTCGGGTAAAGCCTGGGGTGCCTAAT
GAGCAAAAGGCCAGCAAAAGGCCAGGAACCGTAAAAAGGCCGCGTTGCTGGCGTTTTTCCATAGGCTCCG
CCCCCCTGACGAGCATCACAAAAATCGACGCTCAAGTCAGAGGTGGCGAAACCCGACAGGACTATAAAGA
TACCAGGCGTTTCCCCCTGGAAGCTCCCTCGTGCGCTCTCCTGTTCCGACCCTGCCGCTTACCGGATACC
TGTCCGCCTTTCTCCCTTCGGGAAGCGTGGCGCTTTCTCATAGCTCACGCTGTAGGTATCTCAGTTCGGT
GTAGGTCGTTCGCTCCAAGCTGGGCTGTGTGCACGAACCCCCCGTTCAGCCCGACCGCTGCGCCTTATCC
GGTAACTATCGTCTTGAGTCCAACCCGGTAAGACACGACTTATCGCCACTGGCAGCAGCCACTGGTAACA
GGATTAGCAGAGCGAGGTATGTAGGCGGTGCTACAGAGTTCTTGAAGTGGTGGCCTAACTACGGCTACAC
TAGAAGAACAGTATTTGGTATCTGCGCTCTGCTGAAGCCAGTTACCTTCGGAAAAAGAGTTGGTAGCTCT
TGATCCGGCAAACAAACCACCGCTGGTAGCGGTGGTTTTTTTGTTTGCAAGCAGCAGATTACGCGCAGAA
AAAAAGGATCTCAAGAAGATCCTTTGATCTTTTCTACGGGGTCTGACGCTCAGTGGAACGAAAACTCACG
TTAAGGGATTTTGGTCATGAGATTATCAAAAAGGATCTTCACCTAGATCCTTTTAAATTAAAAATGAAGT
TTTAAATCAATCTAAAGTATATATGAGTAAACTTGGTCTGACAGTTATTAGAAAAATTCATCCAGCAGAC
GATAAAACGCAATACGCTGGCTATCCGGTGCCGCAATGCCATACAGCACCAGAAAACGATCCGCCCATTC
GCCGCCCAGTTCTTCCGCAATATCACGGGTGGCCAGCGCAATATCCTGATAACGATCCGCCACGCCCAGA
CGGCCGCAATCAATAAAGCCGCTAAAACGGCCATTTTCCACCATAATGTTCGGCAGGCACGCATCACCAT
GGGTCACCACCAGATCTTCGCCATCCGGCATGCTCGCTTTCAGACGCGCAAACAGCTCTGCCGGTGCCAG
GCCCTGATGTTCTTCATCCAGATCATCCTGATCCACCAGGCCCGCTTCCATACGGGTACGCGCACGTTCA
ATACGATGTTTCGCCTGATGATCAAACGGACAGGTCGCCGGGTCCAGGGTATGCAGACGACGCATGGCAT
CCGCCATAATGCTCACTTTTTCTGCCGGCGCCAGATGGCTAGACAGCAGATCCTGACCCGGCACTTCGCC
CAGCAGCAGCCAATCACGGCCCGCTTCGGTCACCACATCCAGCACCGCCGCACACGGAACACCGGTGGTG
GCCAGCCAGCTCAGACGCGCCGCTTCATCCTGCAGCTCGTTCAGCGCACCGCTCAGATCGGTTTTCACAA
ACAGCACCGGACGACCCTGCGCGCTCAGACGAAACACCGCCGCATCAGAGCAGCCAATGGTCTGCTGCGC
CCAATCATAGCCAAACAGACGTTCCACCCACGCTGCCGGGCTACCCGCATGCAGGCCATCCTGTTCAATC
ATACTCTTCCTTTTTCAATATTATTGAAGCATTTATCAGGGTTATTGTCTCATGAGCGGATACATATTTG
AATGTATTTAGAAAAATAAACAAATAGGGGTTCCGCGCACATTTCCCCGAAAAGTGCCAC
Features (pLannotate 1.2.2; 11 found; start..end, strand, type, name):
      3..134     -  rep_origin     M13 ori (fragment): M13 bacteriophage origin of replication; arrow indicates direction of (+) strand synthesis
    155..311     -  CDS            lacZα (fragment): LacZα fragment of β-galactosidase; lacZ fragment
    320..338     +  promoter       T7 promoter: promoter for bacteriophage T7 RNA polymerase
    371..532     -  CDS            atpB (fragment): ATPB_SPIOL - Experimental evidence at protein level: Swiss-Prot protein existence level 1. Produces ATP from ADP in the presence of a proton gradient across the membrane. The catalytic sites are hosted primarily by the beta subunits. From Spinacia oleracea (Spinach).
   1376..2095    +  CDS            mEmerald: brightly fluorescent monomeric variant of GFP mammalian codon-optimized
   2937..3119    +  CDS            accD (fragment): ACCD_TOBAC - Also known as ycf11, zfpA. Experimental evidence at protein level: Swiss-Prot protein existence level 1. Component of the acetyl coenzyme A carboxylase (ACC) complex. Biotin carboxylase (BC) catalyzes the carboxylation of biotin on its carrier protein (BCCP) and then the CO(2) group is transferred by the transcarboxylase to acetyl-CoA to form malonyl-CoA. From Nicotiana tabacum (Common tobacco).
   3144..3191    -  CDS            lacI (fragment): lac repressor; lacI; The lac repressor binds to the lac operator to inhibit transcription in E. coli. This inhibition can be relieved by adding lactose or isopropyl-β-D-thiogalactopyranoside (IPTG).
   3228..3268    -  rep_origin     RSF ori (fragment): Plasmids containing the RSF 1030 origin of replication can be propagated in E. coli cells that contain additional plasmids with compatible origins.
   3346..3934    -  rep_origin     ori: high-copy-number ColE1/pMB1/pBR322/pUC origin of replication
   4108..4902    -  CDS            NeoR/KanR: aminoglycoside phosphotransferase confers resistance to neomycin, kanamycin, and G418 (Geneticin®)
   4903..5007    -  promoter       AmpR promoter: bla
