[The description below was written by a language model from this plasmid's Addgene catalogue record and pLannotate feature annotations shown in this document.]
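Description:
pMK-N. tabacum atpB/accD is a chloroplast transformation vector from the MoChlo modular cloning toolkit for plastid engineering. It is built on the pMK-RQ gene-synthesis backbone and, in the sequenced record, is about 5 kb long. In E. coli it is maintained at high copy from a ColE1/pUC-type origin and selected with kanamycin, with an aminoglycoside phosphotransferase (NeoR/KanR) gene expressed from the bla (AmpR) promoter. The remaining backbone annotations (partial M13 origin, lacZα, lacI and RSF origin fragments, and a T7 promoter) are short remnants typical of a cloning vector and do not appear to play a role in the payload.

The synthesized insert is the Nicotiana tabacum atpB/accD integration site, meaning a pair of homology arms taken from the tobacco plastid genome. The feature table places a fragment of atpB (matched by the annotation tool to the spinach homologue, although the catalogue gives tobacco as the source) at one end of the insert and a fragment of tobacco accD at the other. This fits left and right arms that direct homologous recombination into the plastome region between these two genes. Between the arms lies a complete GFP-family coding sequence annotated as mEmerald. No promoter, untranslated region or terminator is annotated around it, and the record does not say whether it acts as an expressed reporter or as a placeholder to be replaced during assembly. No plant selectable marker is annotated either. The record's stated purpose is simply membership in the kit, so the vector is best understood as a destination or integration-site module into which chloroplast expression cassettes are assembled for targeted insertion into the tobacco plastid genome.
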