Addgene plasmid #123582: pMK-N. tabacum atpB/accD
Purpose: MoChlo kit
Depositing lab: Scott Lenaghan & C. Neal Stewart. Depositing organization: University of Tennessee Institute of Agriculture. Publication: MoChlo: A versatile modular cloning toolbox for chloroplast biotechnology. Occhialini A, Piatek A, Pfotenhauer AC, Frazier TP, Stewart CN, Lenaghan S. Plant Physiol. 2019 Jan 24. pii: pp.18.01220. doi: 10.1104/pp.18.01220. PubMed 30679266.
Backbone
  Vector backbone: pMK-RQ
  Vector type: Plant Expression ; Chloroplast transformation vector
Growth in bacteria
  Bacterial resistance: Kanamycin, 50 μg/mL
  Growth temperature: 37°C
  Growth strain: Top10
  Copy number: High Copy
Gene/Insert
  Gene/Insert name: N. tabacum atpB/accD integration site
  Cloning method: Restriction Enzyme; 5′ cloning site Unknown (unknown if destroyed)
Terms and licenses: Academic/Nonprofit Terms; Industry Terms: Not Available to Industry
Depositor comments: All inserts have been produced by gene synthesis and cloned in the indicated backbone vector. This is a chloroplast transformation vector with the indicated homologous arms. The Original Material was developed in the performance of research that was funded by Grant Nos. ARPA-E: DE-AR000660 & DARPA: D17AC00016.
How to cite: pMK-N. tabacum atpB/accD was a gift from Scott Lenaghan & C. Neal Stewart (Addgene plasmid # 123582 ; http://n2t.net/addgene:123582 ; RRID:Addgene_123582)
