>Addgene plasmid #123582 | pMK-N. tabacum atpB/accD | depositor partial sequence | sequence record 235790 | N. tabacum atpB homologous arm
CACTATCTCGACCTTGAACTACCAGAGCGTTATAAATATTCGGCATCTTGCCCGGGGGAAAGGCTACATC
TAGTACCGGACCGATGATTTGGACGACACGCCCCGGGTTTTTTTTTTCAAGCGTGGAAACCCCAGAACCA
GAAGTAGTAGGATTGATTCTCATAATAATAAAATAAATAAATATGTCGAAATGTTTTTGCAAAAATTATC
GAGTTCAAAATAAATGTCCGCTAGCACGTCGATCGGTTAATTCAATAAAATGGGAATTAGCACTCGATTT
CGTTGGCACCATGCAATTGAACCGATTCAATTGTTTACTTATTCACTGAGACTGAGTGAATTTGCAAGCC
CACCCAACCTATTTTAATTTTAAAATCTCAAGTGGATGAATCAGAATCTTGAGAAAGTCTTTCATTTGTC
TATCATTATAGACAATCCCATCCATATTATCTATTCTATGGAGTTCGAACCTGAACTTTATTTTCTATTT
CTATTACGATTCATTATTTGTATCTAATTGGCTCCTCTTCTTATTTATTTTTGATTTCAATTTCAGCATA
TCGATTTATGCCTAGCCTATTCTTTTCTTTGTGTTTTTCTTTCTTTTTTATACCTTTCATAGATTCATAG
AGGAGTTCCGTATATTTTCACATCTAGGATTTACATATACAACATATACCACTGTCAAGGGGGAAGTTCT
TATTATTTAGGTTAGTCAGGTATTTCCATTTCAAAAAAAAAAAAAGTAAAAAAGAAAAATTGGGTTGCGC
TATATATATGAAAGAGTATACAATAATGATGTATTTGGCAAATCAAATACCATGGTCTAATAATCAAACA
TTCTGATTAGTTGATAATATTAGTATTAGTTGGAAATTTTGTGAAAGATTCCTGTGAAAAGTTTCATTAA
CACGGAGTTCGTGTCGAGTAGACCTTGTTGTTGTGAGAGTTCTTAATTCATGAGTTGTAGGGAGGGATTT
GAATTCGTTTAAAC
