>Addgene plasmid #123582 | pMK-N. tabacum atpB/accD | depositor partial sequence | sequence record 235791 | N. tabacum accD homologous arm
GTTTAAACAAGCTTAAACAGTAGACATTAGCAGATAAATTAGCAGGAAATAAAGAAGGATAAGGAGAAAG
AACTCAAGTAATTATCCTTCGTTCTCTTAATTGAATTGCAATTAAACTCGGCCCAATCTTTTACTAAAAG
GATTGAGCCGAATACAACAAAGATTCTATTGCATATATTTTGACTAAGTATATACTTACCTAGATATACA
AGATTTGAAATACAAAATCTAGAAAACTAAATCAAAATCTAAGACTCAAATCTTTCTATTGTTGTCTTGG
ATCCACAATTAATCCTACGGATCCTTAGGATTGGTATATTCTTTTCTATCCTGTAGTTTGTAGTTTCCCT
GAATCAAGCCAAGTATCACACCTCTTTCTACCCATCCTGTATATTGTCCCCTTTGTTCCGTGTTGAAATA
GAACCTTAATTTATTACTTATTTTTTTATTAAATTTTAGATTTGTTAGTGATTAGATATTAGTATTAGAC
GAGATTTTACGAAACAATTATTTTTTTATTTCTTTATAGGAGAGGACAAATCTCTTTTTTCGATGCGAAT
TTGACACGACATAGGAGAAGCCGCCCTTTATTAAAAATTATATTATTTTAAATAATATAAAGGGGGTTCC
AACATATTAATATATAGTGAAGTGTTCCCCCAGATTCAGAACTTTTTTTCAATACTCACAATCCTTATTA
GTTAATAATCCTAGTGATTGGATTTCTATGCTTAGTCTGATAGGAAATAAGATATTCAAATAAATAATTT
TATAGCGAATGACTATTCATCTATTGTATTTTCATGCAAATAGGGGGCAAGAAAACTCTATGGAAAGATG
GTGGTTTAATTCGATGTTGTTTAAGAAGGAGTTCGAACGCAGGTGTGGGCTAAATAAATCAATGGGCAGT
CTTGGTCCTATTGAAAATACCAATGAAGATCCAAATCGAAAAGTGAAAAACATTCATAGTTGGAGGAATC
GTGACAATTCTAGTTGCAGTAATGTTGATTATTT
